Addgene plasmid #226842: SMT503 - S77A
Purpose: Plasmid that encodes a B. Subtilis lipase (CLIP-BsLipA-eGFP) gene fusion with the S77A catalytic mutant. Compatible with PURExpress for in vitro transcription/translation. Chloramp
Depositing lab: Polly Fordyce. Depositing organization: Stanford University. Publication: FACS-Sortable Triple Emulsion Picoreactors for Screening Reactions in Biphasic Environments. Thompson S, Zhang Y, Yang Z, Nichols L, Fordyce PM. Adv Mater Interfaces. 2025 Feb 3;12(3):2400403. doi: 10.1002/admi.202400403. Epub 2024 Dec 4. PubMed 40831677.
Backbone
  Vector backbone: pSB1C3
  Backbone manufacturer: iGEM
  Backbone size w/o insert (bp): 2034
  Total vector size (bp): 3894
  Vector type: Bacterial Expression, Synthetic Biology
Growth in bacteria
  Bacterial resistance: Chloramphenicol, 25 μg/mL
  Growth temperature: 37°C
  Growth strain: DH5alpha
  Copy number: High Copy
Gene/Insert
  Gene/Insert name: Lipase A (alt name: BsLipA)
  Species: B. subtilis
  Insert size (bp): 1860
  Mutation: R33Q, D34N, K35D, S77A, K112D, M134D, Y139C, I157M
  GenBank ID: M74010
  Promoter: T7
  Tag / fusion protein: SNAP (N terminal on insert); eGFP (C terminal on insert)
  Cloning method: Golden Gate
  Sequencing primers: 5′ ACCTCTTACGTGCCCGATCAAC; 3′ CGTCGCCGTCCAGCTCGACCAG
Terms and licenses: Academic/Nonprofit Terms; Industry Terms: Not Available to Industry
Depositor comments: The SMT502-S77A plasmid was generated with assistance from Daria Passow, Stanford University, who generated the Golden Gate acceptor vector. Please visit https://doi.org/10.1101/2024.03.01.583031 for bioRxiv preprint.
How to cite: SMT503 - S77A was a gift from Polly Fordyce (Addgene plasmid # 226842 ; http://n2t.net/addgene:226842 ; RRID:Addgene_226842)
