[The description below was written by a language model from this plasmid's Addgene catalogue record and pLannotate feature annotations shown in this document.]
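Description:
SMT503 - S77A is a 3,894 bp bacterial expression and synthetic-biology plasmid built on the iGEM BioBrick backbone pSB1C3. It is propagated in E. coli from a high-copy ColE1/pUC-type origin and selected with chloramphenicol. Resistance comes from a chloramphenicol acetyltransferase gene driven by its own cat promoter and followed by a lambda t0 terminator. Remnants of the BioBrick architecture, namely the universal suffix and a his operon terminator, lie just downstream of the expression cassette.

The payload, assembled by Golden Gate cloning, is a single T7 promoter-driven open reading frame. It fuses an N-terminal self-labelling tag to Bacillus subtilis lipase A (BsLipA, the estA/lipA product) and a C-terminal EGFP. The record is inconsistent about the N-terminal tag: the purpose statement calls the fusion CLIP-BsLipA-eGFP, whereas the tag field and the sequence annotation identify it as a SNAP-tag. The two are closely related alkyltransferase-derived tags, so the annotation alone does not settle which variant is present. The depositor comments also refer to the plasmid as SMT502-S77A, which differs from the catalogue name.

The lipase carries S77A, described as the catalytic mutant, along with R33Q, D34N, K35D, K112D, M134D, Y139C and I157M, whose purpose the record does not explain. The construct is stated to be compatible with PURExpress for cell-free transcription/translation. The EGFP moiety offers a fluorescent readout of the fusion, and the N-terminal tag allows covalent labelling or capture. The associated publication concerns FACS-sortable triple emulsion picoreactors for screening reactions in biphasic environments. An S77A version would plausibly serve there as an inactive control, although the record does not say so explicitly.
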