Features (pLannotate 1.2.2; 10 found; start..end, strand, type, name):
    193..227     -  terminator     lambda t0 terminator: minimal transcription terminator from phage lambda (Scholtissek and Grosse, 1987)
    298..957     -  CDS            CmR: chloramphenicol acetyltransferase; cat; confers resistance to chloramphenicol
    958..1055    -  promoter       cat promoter: promoter of the E. coli cat gene encoding chloramphenicol acetyltransferase
   1095..1113    +  promoter       T7 promoter: promoter for bacteriophage T7 RNA polymerase
   1138..1683    +  CDS            SNAP-tag®: human O6-alkylguanine-DNA-alkyltransferase variant that forms covalent bonds with benzylguanine derivatives optimized for bacterial expression
   1714..2256    +  CDS            estA (fragment): ESTA_BACSU - Also known as lip, lipA. Experimental evidence at protein level: Swiss-Prot protein existence level 1. Active toward p-nitrophenyl esters and triacylglycerides with a marked preference for esters with C8 acyl groups. From Bacillus subtilis (strain 168).
   2287..2997    +  CDS            EGFP: EGFP is a basic (constitutively fluorescent) green fluorescent protein published in 1996, derived from Aequorea victoria. It is reported to be a rapidly-maturing weak dimer with moderate acid sensitivity.
   3033..3053    +  misc_feature   BioBrick suffix: universal suffix for all parts
   3054..3111    +  terminator     his operon terminator: This putative transcriptin terminator from the E. coli his operon has a 2-bp deletion introduced during synthesis. Its efficiency has not been determined.
   3306..3894    -  rep_origin     ori: high-copy-number ColE1/pMB1/pBR322/pUC origin of replication
>Addgene plasmid #226842 | SMT503 - S77A | addgene full sequence | sequence record 456036 | Addgene NGS Result
GAAGATCCTTTGATCTTTTCTACGGGGTCTGACGCTCAGTGGAACGAAAACTCACGTTAAGGGATTTTGG
TCATGAGATTATCAAAAAGGATCTTCACCTAGATCCTTTTAAATTAAAAATGAAGTTTTAAATCAATCTA
AAGTATATATGAGTAAACTTGGTCTGACAGCTCGAGGCTTGGATTCTCACCAATAAAAAACGCCCGGCGG
CAACCGAGCGTTCTGAACAAATCCAGATGGAGTTATGAGGTCATTACTGGATCTATCAACAGGAGTCCAA
GCGAGCTCGATATCAAATTACGCCCCGCCCTGCCACTCATCGCAGTACTGTTGTAATTCATTAAGCATTA
TGCCGACATGGAAGCCATCACAAACGGCATGATGAACCTGAATCGCCAGCGGCATCAGCACCTTGTCGCC
TTGCGTATAATATTTGCCCATGGTGAAAACGGGGGCGAAGAAGTTGTCCATATTGGCCACGTTTAAATCA
AAACTGGTGAAACTCACCCAGGGATTGGCTGAGACGAAAAACATATTCTCAATAAACCCTTTAGGGAAAT
AGGCCAGGTTTTCACCGTAACACGCCACATCTTGCGAATATATGTGTAGAAACTGCCGGAAATCGTCGTG
GTATTCACTCCAGAGCGATGAAAACGTTTCAGTTTGCTCATGGAAAACGGTGTAACAAGGGTGAACACTA
TCCCATATCACCAGCTCACCGTCTTTCATTGCCATACGAAATTCCGGATGAGCATTCATCAGGCGGGCAA
GAATGTGAATAAAGGCCGGATAAAACTTGTGCTTATTTTTCTTTACGGTCTTTAAAAAGGCCGTAATATC
CAGCTGAACGGTCTGGTTATAGGTACATTGAGCAACTGACTGAAATGCCTCAAAATGTTCTTTACGATGC
CATTGGGATATATCAACGGTGGTATATCCAGTGATTTTTTTCTCCATTTTAGCTTCCTTAGCTCCTGAAA
ATCTCGATAACTCAAAAAATACGCCCGGTAGTGATCTTATTTCATTATGGTGAAAGTTGGAACCTCTTAC
GTGCCCGATCAACTCGAGTGCCACCTGACGTCTAAGAAACCGAATAATACGACTCACTATAGGGCTTAAG
TATAAGGAGATATACATATGGACAAAGATTGCGAAATGAAACGTACCACCCTGGATAGCCCGCTGGGCAA
ACTGGAACTGAGCGGCTGCGAACAGGGCCTGCATGAAATTAAACTGCTGGGTAAAGGCACCAGCGCGGCC
GATGCGGTTGAAGTTCCGGCCCCGGCCGCCGTGCTGGGTGGTCCGGAACCGCTGATGCAGGCGACCGCGT
GGCTGAACGCGTATTTTCATCAGCCGGAAGCGATTGAAGAATTTCCGGTTCCGGCGCTGCATCATCCGGT
GTTTCAGCAGGAGAGCTTTACCCGTCAGGTGCTGTGGAAACTGCTGAAAGTGGTTAAATTTGGCGAAGTG
ATTAGCTATCAGCAGCTGGCGGCCCTGGCGGGTAATCCGGCTGCCACCGCCGCCGTTAAAACCGCGCTGA
GCGGTAACCCGGTGCCGATTCTGATTCCGTGCCATCGTGTGGTTAGCTCTAGCGGTGCGGTTGGCGGTTA
TGAAGGTGGTCTGGCGGTGAAAGAGTGGCTGCTGGCCCATGAAGGTCATCGTCTGGGTAAACCGGGTCTG
GGAGGTGGAGGGTCTGGGGGAGGAGGCTCAGGCGCGGAACATAACCCGGTGGTGATGGTGCATGGCATTG
GCGGTGCGAGCTTTAACTTTGCGGGCATTAAATCTTATCTGGTGAGCCAGGGCTGGAGCCAGAACGATCT
GTATGCGGTGGACTTTTGGGATAAAACCGGTACCAACTATAACAACGGCCCGGTGCTGAGCCGTTTTGTG
CAGAAAGTGCTGGACGAAACCGGCGCGAAGAAAGTGGATATCGTGGCGCATGCGATGGGTGGCGCGAACA
CCCTGTATTATATTAAGAACCTGGACGGCGGCAACAAAGTGGCGAACGTGGTGACCCTGGGTGGTGCAAA
CCGCTTAACCACAGGTGATGCGCTGCCGGGTACCGATCCGAACCAGAAAATTCTGTATACCAGCATTTAC
AGCAGCGCGGATGATATTGTGATGAACTGTCTGAGCCGCCTGGATGGCGCGCGCAACGTTCAGATTCATG
GCGTGGGTCATATGGGCCTGCTGTATAGCAGCCAGGTGAACAGCCTGATTAAAGAAGGCCTGAACGGTGG
CGGCCAGAACACCAACGGTGGCGGTTCTGGCGGTGGCGGTAGTGGCAGCAAGGGCGAGGAGCTGTTCACC
GGGGTGGTGCCCATCCTGGTCGAGCTGGACGGCGACGTAAACGGCCACAAGTTCAGCGTGTCCGGCGAGG
GCGAGGGCGATGCCACCTACGGCAAGCTGACCCTGAAGTTCATCTGCACCACCGGCAAGCTGCCCGTGCC
CTGGCCCACCCTCGTGACCACCCTGACCTACGGCGTGCAGTGCTTCAGCCGCTACCCCGACCACATGAAG
CAGCACGACTTCTTCAAGTCCGCCATGCCCGAAGGCTACGTCCAGGAGCGCACCATCTTCTTCAAGGACG
ACGGCAACTACAAGACCCGCGCCGAGGTGAAGTTCGAGGGCGACACCCTGGTGAACCGCATCGAGCTGAA
GGGCATCGACTTCAAGGAGGACGGCAACATCCTGGGGCACAAGCTGGAGTACAACTACAACAGCCACAAC
GTCTATATCATGGCCGACAAGCAGAAGAACGGCATCAAGGTGAACTTCAAGATCCGCCACAACATCGAGG
ACGGCAGCGTGCAGCTCGCCGACCACTACCAGCAGAACACCCCCATCGGCGACGGCCCCGTGCTGCTGCC
CGACAACCACTACCTGAGCACCCAGTCCGCCCTGAGCAAAGACCCCAACGAGAAGCGCGATCACATGGTC
CTGCTGGAGTTCGTGACCGCCGCCGGGATCACTCTCGGCATGGACGAGCTGTACAAATAATGATTCCCGC
TGATAGTGCTAGTGTAGATCGCTACTAGTAGCGGCCGCTGCAGTCCGGCAAAAAAGGGCAAGGTGTCACC
ACCCTGCCCTTTTTCTTTAAAACCGAAAAGATTACTTCGCGTTATGCAGGCTTCCTCGCTCACTGACTCG
CTGCGCTCGGTCGTTCGGCTGCGGCGAGCGGTATCAGCTCACTCAAAGGCGGTAATACGGTTATCCACAG
AATCAGGGGATAACGCAGGAAAGAACATGTGAGCAAAAGGCCAGCAAAAGGCCAGGAACCGTAAAAAGGC
CGCGTTGCTGGCGTTTTTCCACAGGCTCCGCCCCCCTGACGAGCATCACAAAAATCGACGCTCAAGTCAG
AGGTGGCGAAACCCGACAGGACTATAAAGATACCAGGCGTTTCCCCCTGGAAGCTCCCTCGTGCGCTCTC
CTGTTCCGACCCTGCCGCTTACCGGATACCTGTCCGCCTTTCTCCCTTCGGGAAGCGTGGCGCTTTCTCA
TAGCTCACGCTGTAGGTATCTCAGTTCGGTGTAGGTCGTTCGCTCCAAGCTGGGCTGTGTGCACGAACCC
CCCGTTCAGCCCGACCGCTGCGCCTTATCCGGTAACTATCGTCTTGAGTCCAACCCGGTAAGACACGACT
TATCGCAACTGGCAGCAGCCACTGGTAACAGGATTAGCAGAGCGAGGTATGTAGGCGGTGCTACAGAGTT
CTTGAAGTGGTGGCCTAACTACGGCTACACTAGAAGAACAGTATTTGGTATCTGCGCTCTGCTGAAGCCA
GTTACCTTCGGAAAAAGAGTTGGTAGCTCTTGATCCGGCAAACAAACCACCGCTGGTAGCGGTGGTTTTT
TTGTTTGCAAGCAGCAGATTACGCGCAGAAAAAAAGGATCTCAA
